>Addgene plasmid #232643 | pXJ-Myc-IRF3 | addgene full sequence | sequence record 464291 | Addgene NGS Result
CGTTACATAACTTACGGTAAATGGCCCGCCTGGCTGACCGCCCAACGACCCCCGCCCATTGACGTCAATA
ATGACGTATGTTCCCATAGTAACGCCAATAGGGACTTTCCATTGACGTCAATGGGTGGAGTATTTACGGT
AAACTGCCCACTTGGCAGTACATCAAGTGTATCATATGCCAAGTACGCCCCCTATTGACGTCAATGACGG
TAAATGGCCCGCCTGGCATTATGCCCAGTACATGACCTTATGGGACTTTCCTACTTGGCAGTACATCTAC
GTATTAGTCATCGCTATTACCATGGTGATGCGGTTTTGGCAGTACATCAATGGGCGTGGATAGCGGTTTG
ACTCACGGGGATTTCCAAGTCTCCACCCCATTGACGTCAATGGGAGTTTGTTTTGGCACCAAAATCAACG
GGACTTTCCAAAATGTCGTAACAACTCCGCCCCATTGACGCAAATGGGCGGTAGGCGTGTACGGTGGGAG
GTCTATATAAGCAGAGCTCGTTTAGTGAACCGTCAGATCGCCTGGAGACGCCATCCACGCTGTTTTGACC
TCCATAGAAGACACCGGGACCGATCCAGCCTCCGCGGCCGGGAACGGTGCATTGGAACGGACCCCTAGGC
TTTTGCAAAAAGCTCCGGATCGATCCTGAGAACTTCAGGGTGAGTTTGGGGACCCTTGATTGTTCTTTCT
TTTTCGCTATTGTAAAATTCATGTTATATGGAGGGGGCAAAGTTTTCAGGGTGTTGTTTAGAATGGGAAG
ATGTCCCTTGTATCACCATGGACCCTCATGATAATTTTGTTTCTTTCACTTTCTACTCTGTTGACAACCA
TTGTCTCCTCTTATTTTCTTTTCATTTTCTGTAACTTTTTCGTTAAACTTTAGCTTGCATTTGTAACGAA
TTTTTAAATTCACTTTTGTTTATTTGTCAGATTGTAAGTACTTTCTCTAATCACTTTTTTTTCAAGGCAA
TCAGGGTATATTATATTGTACTTCAGCACAGTTTTAGAGAACAATTGTTATAATTAAATGATAAGGTAGA
ATATTTCTGCATATAAATTCTGGCTGGCGTGGAAATATTCTTATTGGTAGAAACAACTACATCCTGGTCA
TCATCCTGCCTTTCTCTTTATGGTTACAATGATATACACTGTTTGAGATGAGGATAAAATACTCTGAGTC
CAAACCGGGCCCCTCTGCTAACCATGTTCATGCCTTCTTCTTTTTCCTACAGCTCCTGGGCAACGTGCTG
GTTATTGTGCTGTCTCATCATTTTGGCAAAGAATTGTAATACGACTCACTATAGGGCGAATTCACCATGG
CAGAGGAGCAAAAGCTCATTTCTGAAGAGGACTTGTTGCGGAAACATATGGGATCCCCCGGGCTGCAGGA
ATTCGATATCAAGCTTACCATGGGAACCCCAAAGCCACGGATCCTGCCCTGGCTGGTGTCGCAGCTGGAC
CTGGGGCAACTGGAGGGCGTGGCCTGGGTGAACAAGAGCCGCACGCGCTTCCGCATCCCTTGGAAGCACG
GCCTACGGCAGGATGCACAGCAGGAGGATTTCGGAATCTTCCAGGCCTGGGCCGAGGCCACTGGTGCATA
TGTTCCCGGGAGGGATAAGCCAGACCTGCCAACCTGGAAGAGGAATTTCCGCTCTGCCCTCAACCGCAAA
GAAGGGTTGCGTTTAGCAGAGGACCGGAGCAAGGACCCTCACGACCCACATAAAATCTACGAGTTTGTGA
ACTCAGGAGTTGGGGACTTTTCCCAGCCAGACACCTCTCCGGACACCAATGGTGGAGGCAGTACTTCTGA
TACCCAGGAAGACATTCTGGATGAGTTACTGGGTAACATGGTGTTGGCCCCACTCCCAGATCCGGGACCC
CCAAGCCTGGCTGTAGCCCCTGAGCCCTGCCCTCAGCCCCTGCGGAGCCCCAGCTTGGACAATCCCACTC
CCTTCCCAAACCTGGGGCCCTCTGAGAACCCACTGAAGCGGCTGTTGGTGCCGGGGGAAGAGTGGGAGTT
CGAGGTGACAGCCTTCTACCGGGGCCGCCAAGTCTTCCAGCAGACCATCTCCTGCCCGGAGGGCCTGCGG
CTGGTGGGGTCCGAAGTGGGAGACAGGACGCTGCCTGGATGGCCAGTCACACTGCCAGACCCTGGCATGT
CCCTGACAGACAGGGGAGTGATGAGCTACGTGAGGCATGTGCTGAGCTGCCTGGGTGGGGGACTGGCTCT
CTGGCGGGCCGGGCAGTGGCTCTGGGCCCAGCGGCTGGGGCACTGCCACACATACTGGGCAGTGAGCGAG
GAGCTGCTCCCCAACAGCGGGCATGGGCCTGATGGCGAGGTCCCCAAGGACAAGGAAGGAGGCGTGTTTG
ACCTGGGGCCCTTCATTGTAGATCTGATTACCTTCACGGAAGGAAGCGGACGCTCACCACGCTATGCCCT
CTGGTTCTGTGTGGGGGAGTCATGGCCCCAGGACCAGCCGTGGACCAAGAGGCTCGTGATGGTCAAGGTT
GTGCCCACGTGCCTCAGGGCCTTGGTAGAAATGGCCCGGGTAGGGGGTGCCTCCTCCCTGGAGAATACTG
TGGACCTGCACATTTCCAACAGCCACCCACTCTCCCTCACCTCCGACCAGTACAAGGCCTACCTGCAGGA
CTTGGTGGAGGGCATGGATTTCCAGGGCCCTGGGGAGAGCTGAGCCCTCGAGGGGGGGCCCGGTACCTTA
ATTAATTAAGGTACCAGGTAAGTGTACCCAATTCGCCCTATAGTGAGTCGTATTACAATTCACTCGATCG
CCCTTCCCAACAGTTGCGCAGCCTGAATGGCGAATGGAGATCCAATTTTTAAGTGTATAATGTGTTAAAC
TACTGATTCTAATTGTTTGTGTATTTTAGATTCACAGTCCCAAGGCTCATTTCAGGCCCCTCAGTCCTCA
CAGTCTGTTCATGATCATAATCAGCCATACCACATTTGTAGAGGTTTTACTTGCTTTAAAAAACCTCCCA
CACCTCCCCCTGAACCTGAAACATAAAATGAATGCAATTGTTGTTGTTAACTTGTTTATTGCAGCTTATA
ATGGTTACAAATAAAGCAATAGCATCACAAATTTCACAAATAAAGCATTTTTTTCACTGCATTCTAGTTG
TGGTTTGTCCAAACTCATCAATGTATCTTAACGCGCGACTCTAGACTCTTCCGCTTCCTCGCTCACTGAC
TCGCTGCGCTCGGTCGTTCGGCTGCGGCGAGCGGTATCAGCTCACTCAAAGGCGGTAATACGGTTATCCA
CAGAATCAGGGGATAACGCAGGAAAGAACATGTGAGCAAAAGGCCAGCAAAAGGCCAGGAACCGTAAAAA
GGCCGCGTTGCTGGCGTTTTTCCATAGGCTCCGCCCCCCTGACGAGCATCACAAAAATCGACGCTCAAGT
CAGAGGTGGCGAAACCCGACAGGACTATAAAGATACCAGGCGTTTCCCCCTGGAAGCTCCCTCGTGCGCT
CTCCTGTTCCGACCCTGCCGCTTACCGGATACCTGTCCGCCTTTCTCCCTTCGGGAAGCGTGGCGCTTTC
TCATAGCTCACGCTGTAGGTATCTCAGTTCGGTGTAGGTCGTTCGCTCCAAGCTGGGCTGTGTGCACGAA
CCCCCCGTTCAGCCCGACCGCTGCGCCTTATCCGGTAACTATCGTCTTGAGTCCAACCCGGTAAGACACG
ACTTATCGCCACTGGCAGCAGCCACTGGTAACAGGATTAGCAGAGCGAGGTATGTAGGCGGTGCTACAGA
GTTCTTGAAGTGGTGGCCTAACTACGGCTACACTAGAAGAACAGTATTTGGTATCTGCGCTCTGCTGAAG
CCAGTTACCTTCGGAAAAAGAGTTGGTAGCTCTTGATCCGGCAAACAAACCACCGCTGGTAGCGGTGGTT
TTTTTGTTTGCAAGCAGCAGATTACGCGCAGAAAAAAAGGATCTCAAGAAGATCCTTTGATCTTTTCTAC
GGGGTCTGACGCTCAGTGGAACGAAAACTCACGTTAAGGGATTTTGGTCATGAGATTATCAAAAAGGATC
TTCACCTAGATCCTTTTAAATTAAAAATGAAGTTTTAAATCAATCTAAAGTATATATGAGTAAACTTGGT
CTGACAGTTACCAATGCTTAATCAGTGAGGCACCTATCTCAGCGATCTGTCTATTTCGTTCATCCATAGT
TGCCTGACTCCCCGTCGTGTAGATAACTACGATACGGGAGGGCTTACCATCTGGCCCCAGTGCTGCAATG
ATACCGCGAGACCCACGCTCACCGGCTCCAGATTTATCAGCAATAAACCAGCCAGCCGGAAGGGCCGAGC
GCAGAAGTGGTCCTGCAACTTTATCCGCCTCCATCCAGTCTATTAATTGTTGCCGGGAAGCTAGAGTAAG
TAGTTCGCCAGTTAATAGTTTGCGCAACGTTGTTGCCATTGCTACAGGCATCGTGGTGTCACGCTCGTCG
TTTGGTATGGCTTCATTCAGCTCCGGTTCCCAACGATCAAGGCGAGTTACATGATCCCCCATGTTGTGCA
AAAAAGCGGTTAGCTCCTTCGGTCCTCCGATCGTTGTCAGAAGTAAGTTGGCCGCAGTGTTATCACTCAT
GGTTATGGCAGCACTGCATAATTCTCTTACTGTCATGCCATCCGTAAGATGCTTTTCTGTGACTGGTGAG
TACTCAACCAAGTCATTCTGAGAATAGTGTATGCGGCGACCGAGTTGCTCTTGCCCGGCGTCAATACGGG
ATAATACCGCGCCACATAGCAGAACTTTAAAAGTGCTCATCATTGGAAAACGTTCTTCGGGGCGAAAACT
CTCAAGGATCTTACCGCTGTTGAGATCCAGTTCGATGTAACCCACTCGTGCACCCAACTGATCTTCAGCA
TCTTTTACTTTCACCAGCGTTTCTGGGTGAGCAAAAACAGGAAGGCAAAATGCCGCAAAAAAGGGAATAA
GGGCGACACGGAAATGTTGAATACTCATACTCTTCCTTTTTCAATATTATTGAAGCATTTATCAGGGTTA
TTGTCTCATGAGCGGATACATATTTGAATGTATTTAGAAAAATAAACAAATAGGGGTTCCGCGCACATTT
CCCCGAAAAGTGCCACCTGACGTCTAAGAAACCATTATTATCATGACATTAACCTATAAAAATAGGCGTA
TCACGAGGCCCTTTCGTCTCGCGCGTTTCGGTGATGACGGTGAAAACCTCTGACACATGCAGCTCCCGGA
GACGGTCACAGCTTGTCTGTAAGCGGATGCCGGGAGCAGACAAGCCCGTCAGGGCGCGTCAGCGGGTGTT
GGCGGGTGTCGGGGCTGGCTTAACTATGCGGCATCAGAGCAGATTGTACTGAGAGTGCACCATATGCGGT
GTGAAATACCGCACAGATGCGTAAGGAGAAAATACCGCATCAGGAAATTGTAAGCGTTAATATTTTGTTA
AAATTCGCGTTAAATTTTTGTTAAATCAGCTCATTTTTTAACCAATAGGCCGAAATCGGCAAAATCCCTT
ATAAATCAAAAGAATAGACCGAGATAGGGT
[37 nt withheld, positions 5561-5597]
AAAGAACGTGGACTCCAACGTCAAAGG
[49 nt withheld, positions 5625-5673]
T
[91 nt withheld, positions 5675-5765]
G
[124 nt withheld, positions 5767-5890]
CCATTCGCCATTCAGGCTGCGCAACTGTTGGGAAGGGCGATCGGTGCGGGCCTCTTCGCTATTACGCCAG
CTAGAGTC
Features (pLannotate 1.2.2; 21 found; start..end, strand, type, name):
      1..304     +  enhancer       CMV enhancer: human cytomegalovirus immediate early enhancer
    305..508     +  promoter       CMV promoter: human cytomegalovirus (CMV) immediate early promoter
    624..646     +  promoter       SRα promoter (fragment): hybrid promoter consisting of the SV40 early promoter plus part of the long terminal repeat of human T-lymphotrophic virus 1
    670..1242    +  intron         β-globin intron: intron from rabbit β-globin gene
   1297..1315    +  promoter       T7 promoter: promoter for bacteriophage T7 RNA polymerase
   1336..1365    +  CDS            Myc: Myc (human c-Myc proto-oncogene) epitope tag
   1381..1417    +  misc_feature   MCS (fragment): pBluescript multiple cloning site
   1420..2700    +  CDS            IRF3: IRF3_HUMAN - Experimental evidence at protein level: Swiss-Prot protein existence level 1. Key transcriptional regulator of type I interferon (IFN)- dependent immune responses which plays a critical role in the innate immune response against DNA and RNA viruses (PubMed:22394562, PubMed:25636800, PubMed:27302953). Regulates the transcription of type I IFN genes (IFN-alpha and IFN-beta) and IFN-stimulated genes (ISG) by binding to an interferon-stimulated response element (ISRE) in their promoters (PubMed:11846977, PubMed:16846591, PubMed:16979567, PubMed:20049431, PubMed:32972995). Acts as a mo
   2706..2727    +  misc_feature   MCS (fragment): pBluescript multiple cloning site
   2767..2785    -  promoter       T7 promoter: promoter for bacteriophage T7 RNA polymerase
   2795..2834    +  CDS            lacZα (fragment): LacZα fragment of β-galactosidase; lacZ fragment
   2844..2899    +  intron         small t intron (fragment): SV40 (simian virus 40) small t antigen intron
   2899..3036    +  CDS            large T antigen (fragment): large T antigen from SV40 (simian virus 40)
   3059..3180    +  polyA_signal   SV40 poly(A) signal: SV40 polyadenylation signal
   3379..3967    -  rep_origin     ori: high-copy-number ColE1/pMB1/pBR322/pUC origin of replication
   4138..4998    -  CDS            AmpR: β-lactamase; bla; confers resistance to ampicillin, carbenicillin, and related antibiotics
   4999..5103    -  promoter       AmpR promoter: bla
   5198..5233    +  CDS            rop (fragment): Rop protein, which maintains plasmids at low copy number; rop
   5335..5434    +  misc_feature   bom (fragment): basis of mobility region from pBR322
   5462..5890    -  rep_origin     f1 ori (sequence partly withheld): f1 bacteriophage origin of replication; arrow indicates direction of (+) strand synthesis
   5894..5962    -  CDS            lacZα (fragment): LacZα fragment of β-galactosidase; lacZ fragment
