[The description below was written by a language model from this plasmid's Addgene catalogue record and pLannotate feature annotations shown in this document.]
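Description:
pXJ-Myc-IRF3 is a mammalian expression plasmid built on a modified pXJ40 backbone for transient production of Myc-tagged human IRF3. It is propagated in E. coli as a high-copy plasmid through a ColE1/pUC-type origin and selected with ampicillin via the β-lactamase gene. An f1 phage origin is also present, along with short remnants of rop, bom and lacZα inherited from earlier cloning vectors. The record lists no mammalian selection marker, so the plasmid suits transient transfection rather than the generation of stable lines. The sequenced plasmid is 5,968 nt.

The expression cassette is driven by the human cytomegalovirus immediate early enhancer and promoter, followed by a rabbit β-globin intron, a type of element generally included to improve processing and accumulation of the transcript. A T7 promoter lies just upstream of the coding region and could in principle support in vitro transcription; a second T7 promoter is annotated in the opposite orientation downstream of the insert. The open reading frame begins with a Myc epitope tag, continues through a short stretch of polylinker, and runs into the IRF3 coding sequence, which was cloned between HindIII and XhoI sites that remain intact. This gives an N-terminally Myc-tagged protein detectable with anti-Myc antibodies. Transcripts are terminated by SV40-derived sequence comprising fragments of the small t intron and large T antigen region plus the SV40 polyadenylation signal.

IRF3 is a key transcriptional regulator of type I interferon responses, binding interferon-stimulated response elements in target promoters. The construct is intended for overexpressing this factor in cultured mammalian cells, for example to test its effects on gene regulation.
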