Addgene plasmid #232643: pXJ-Myc-IRF3
Purpose: transient expresses IRF3 in mammalian cells
Depositing lab: Chen-Yang Shen. Depositing organization: Institute of Biomedical Sciences, Academia Sinica. Publication: A common variant in 11q23.3 associated with hyperlipidemia is mediated by the binding and regulation of GATA4. Chou WC, Chen WT, Shen CY. NPJ Genom Med. 2022 Jan 19;7(1):4. doi: 10.1038/s41525-021-00279-5. PubMed 35046404.
Backbone
  Vector backbone: modified pXJ40
  Backbone size w/o insert (bp): 4669
  Vector type: Mammalian Expression
  Selectable markers: No mammalian selection marker
Growth in bacteria
  Bacterial resistance: Ampicillin, 100 μg/mL
  Growth temperature: 37°C
  Growth strain: DH5alpha
  Copy number: High Copy
Gene/Insert
  Gene/Insert name: IRF3
  Species: H. sapiens (human)
  Insert size (bp): 1290
  Entrez Gene: IRF3 (a.k.a. IIAE7)
  Promoter: CMV
  Tag / fusion protein: Myc (N terminal on insert)
  Cloning method: Restriction Enzyme; 5′ cloning site HindIII (not destroyed); 3′ cloning site XhoI (not destroyed)
  Sequencing primers: 5′ Bglob-intron-F; 3′ SV40pA-R
Terms and licenses: Academic/Nonprofit Terms; Industry Terms: Not Available to Industry
How to cite: pXJ-Myc-IRF3 was a gift from Chen-Yang Shen (Addgene plasmid # 232643 ; http://n2t.net/addgene:232643 ; RRID:Addgene_232643)
